Addgene plasmid #220555: LT3GEPIR-NEK9shRNA2
Purpose: To inducibly knockdown NEK9 expression
Depositing lab: Sean Lee. Depositing organization: Tulane University.
Backbone
  Vector backbone: LT3GEPIR
  Backbone manufacturer: Dr. Johannes Zuber
  Vector type: Lentiviral
  Selectable markers: Puromycin
Growth in bacteria
  Bacterial resistance: Ampicillin, 100 μg/mL
  Growth temperature: 37°C
  Growth strain: NEB Stable
  Copy number: High Copy
Gene/Insert
  Gene/Insert name: NEK9 shRNA2
  gRNA/shRNA sequence: GTACATTTGGAGAGTGGCATT
  Species: H. sapiens (human)
  Insert size (bp): 125
  Entrez Gene: NEK9 (a.k.a. APUG, LCCS10, NC, NERCC, NERCC1)
  Promoter: TRE3G (TetOP) promoter
  Cloning method: Restriction Enzyme; 5′ cloning site XhoI (not destroyed); 3′ cloning site EcoRI (not destroyed)
  Sequencing primers: 5′ TGTTTGAATGAGGCTTCAGTAC; 3′ CAGCGGGGCTGCTAAAGCGCATGC
Terms and licenses: Academic/Nonprofit Terms; Industry Terms: Not Available to Industry
How to cite: LT3GEPIR-NEK9shRNA2 was a gift from Sean Lee (Addgene plasmid # 220555 ; http://n2t.net/addgene:220555 ; RRID:Addgene_220555)
