[The description below was written by a language model from this plasmid's Addgene catalogue record and pLannotate feature annotations shown in this document.]
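Description:
LT3GEPIR-NEK9shRNA2 is a self-inactivating, HIV-1-based lentiviral plasmid built on the all-in-one LT3GEPIR backbone for doxycycline-inducible knockdown of human NEK9. In bacteria it is maintained through a high-copy ColE1/pUC-type origin with ampicillin resistance. An f1 origin and small remnants of lac, lacZα, T3 and T7 elements are carried over from the parental cloning vector. The viral portion runs from an RSV promoter-driven truncated 5' LTR through the Ψ packaging signal, a gag fragment, the RRE and the cPPT/CTS to a ΔU3 3' LTR. It is followed by an SV40 polyadenylation signal and an SV40 origin. This arrangement allows the genome to be packaged when helper functions are supplied in trans, and it yields integrated proviruses that lack LTR promoter activity.

The payload consists of two expression units. The first is a TRE3G Tet-responsive promoter driving EGFP, followed by a microRNA-embedded shRNA. The roughly 125 bp NEK9 shRNA2 insert was cloned between XhoI and EcoRI sites. Only the 3' miR-30a flanking sequence is annotated, and the hairpin itself is not called in the feature table. Because EGFP and the shRNA lie on the same inducible transcript, green fluorescence reports shRNA expression. The second unit uses the constitutive mouse PGK promoter to express puromycin N-acetyltransferase, followed by an EMCV IRES and the rtTA3 reverse tetracycline transactivator, with a WPRE downstream to enhance transcript expression. Transduced cells can therefore be selected with puromycin, and they already carry the transactivator needed to switch on the TRE3G cassette when doxycycline is added. The construct is intended for reversible, inducible depletion of NEK9 in mammalian cells from a single vector.
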