Features (pLannotate 1.2.2; 32 found; start..end, strand, type, name):
      1..41      +  rep_origin     RSF ori (fragment): Plasmids containing the RSF 1030 origin of replication can be propagated in E. coli cells that contain additional plasmids with compatible origins.
     43..135     +  CDS            lacI (fragment): lac repressor; lacI; The lac repressor binds to the lac operator to inhibit transcription in E. coli. This inhibition can be relieved by adding lactose or isopropyl-β-D-thiogalactopyranoside (IPTG).
    148..169     +  protein_bind   CAP binding site: CAP binding activates transcription in the presence of cAMP. E. coli catabolite activator protein
    184..214     +  promoter       lac promoter: promoter for the E. coli lac operon
    222..238     +  protein_bind   lac operator: The lac repressor binds to the lac operator to inhibit transcription in E. coli. This inhibition can be relieved by adding lactose or isopropyl-β-D-thiogalactopyranoside (IPTG). lac repressor encoded by lacI
    283..301     +  promoter       T3 promoter: promoter for bacteriophage T3 RNA polymerase
    329..555     +  promoter       RSV promoter: Rous sarcoma virus enhancer/promoter
    556..736     +  LTR            5' LTR (truncated): truncated 5' long terminal repeat (LTR) from HIV-1
    783..908     +  misc_feature   HIV-1 Ψ: packaging signal of human immunodeficiency virus type 1
    892..1255    +  CDS            HIV-1 gag (fragment): gag protein from human immunodeficiency virus 1; gag
   1401..1634    +  misc_feature   RRE: The Rev response element (RRE) of HIV-1 allows for Rev-dependent mRNA export from the nucleus to the cytoplasm.
   2011..2111    +  CDS            Rev (fragment): human immunodeficiency virus 1 (HIV-1) Rev protein; rev; enhances nuclear export of unspliced and incompletely spliced viral mRNAs
   2130..2247    +  misc_feature   cPPT/CTS: central polypurine tract and central termination sequence of HIV-1
   2263..2641    +  promoter       TRE3G promoter: 3rd-generation Tet-responsive promoter that can be activated by binding of Tet-On® 3G
   2665..3384    +  CDS            EGFP: the original enhanced GFP (Yang et al., 1996) mammalian codon-optimized
   3653..3747    +  ncRNA          3' miR-30a (fragment): sequence downstream of the 71-nt precursor of the human miR-30a microRNA (Zeng et al., 2002) miRNA
   3772..4271    +  promoter       PGK promoter: mouse phosphoglycerate kinase 1 promoter
   4292..4891    +  CDS            PuroR: puromycin N-acetyltransferase; pac from Streptomyces alboniger; confers resistance to puromycin
   5057..5519    +  misc_feature   IRES: internal ribosome entry site (IRES) of the encephalomyocarditis virus (EMCV)
   5542..6230    +  CDS            rtTA3 (fragment): reverse tetracycline transactivator 3 activates expression from Tet-responsive promoters in the presence of doxycycline
   6160..6270    +  CDS            VP48: 3 tandem repeats of the minimal activation domain of herpes simplex virus VP16 (Cheng et al., 2013)
   6325..6913    +  misc_feature   WPRE: woodchuck hepatitis virus posttranscriptional regulatory element
   6930..7118    +  CDS            nef (fragment): NEF_HV1Z2 - Experimental evidence at protein level: Swiss-Prot protein existence level 1. Extracellular Nef protein targets CD4(+) T-lymphocytes for apoptosis by interacting with CXCR4 surface receptors. From Human immunodeficiency virus type 1 group M subtype D (isolate Z2/CDC-Z34) (HIV-1).
   7120..7353    +  LTR            3' LTR (ΔU3): self-inactivating 3' long terminal repeat (LTR) from HIV-1
   7425..7546    +  polyA_signal   SV40 poly(A) signal: SV40 polyadenylation signal
   7586..7721    +  rep_origin     SV40 ori: SV40 origin of replication
   7742..7760    -  promoter       T7 promoter: promoter for bacteriophage T7 RNA polymerase
   7768..7923    +  CDS            lacZα (fragment): LacZα fragment of β-galactosidase; lacZ fragment
   7928..8356    +  rep_origin     f1 ori (sequence partly withheld): f1 bacteriophage origin of replication; arrow indicates direction of (+) strand synthesis
   8409..8513    +  promoter       AmpR promoter: bla
   8514..9374    +  CDS            AmpR: β-lactamase; bla; confers resistance to ampicillin, carbenicillin, and related antibiotics
   9545..10133   +  rep_origin     ori: high-copy-number ColE1/pMB1/pBR322/pUC origin of replication
>Addgene plasmid #220555 | LT3GEPIR-NEK9shRNA2 | addgene full sequence | sequence record 453888 | Addgene NGS Result
AACGACCGAGCGCAGCGAGTCAGTGAGCGAGGAAGCGGAAGAGCGCCCAATACGCAAACCGCCTCTCCCC
GCGCGTTGGCCGATTCATTAATGCAGCTGGCACGACAGGTTTCCCGACTGGAAAGCGGGCAGTGAGCGCA
ACGCAATTAATGTGAGTTAGCTCACTCATTAGGCACCCCAGGCTTTACACTTTATGCTTCCGGCTCGTAT
GTTGTGTGGAATTGTGAGCGGATAACAATTTCACACAGGAAACAGCTATGACCATGATTACGCCAAGCGC
GCAATTAACCCTCACTAAAGGGAACAAAAGCTGGAGCTGCAAGCTTAATGTAGTCTTATGCAATACTCTT
GTAGTCTTGCAACATGGTAACGATGAGTTAGCAACATGCCTTACAAGGAGAGAAAAAGCACCGTGCATGC
CGATTGGTGGAAGTAAGGTGGTACGATCGTGCCTTATTAGGAAGGCAACAGACGGGTCTGACATGGATTG
GACGAACCACTGAATTGCCGCATTGCAGAGATATTGTATTTAAGTGCCTAGCTCGATACATAAACGGGTC
TCTCTGGTTAGACCAGATCTGAGCCTGGGAGCTCTCTGGCTAACTAGGGAACCCACTGCTTAAGCCTCAA
TAAAGCTTGCCTTGAGTGCTTCAAGTAGTGTGTGCCCGTCTGTTGTGTGACTCTGGTAACTAGAGATCCC
TCAGACCCTTTTAGTCAGTGTGGAAAATCTCTAGCAGTGGCGCCCGAACAGGGACTTGAAAGCGAAAGGG
AAACCAGAGGAGCTCTCTCGACGCAGGACTCGGCTTGCTGAAGCGCGCACGGCAAGAGGCGAGGGGCGGC
GACTGGTGAGTACGCCAAAAATTTTGACTAGCGGAGGCTAGAAGGAGAGAGATGGGTGCGAGAGCGTCAG
TATTAAGCGGGGGAGAATTAGATCGCGATGGGAAAAAATTCGGTTAAGGCCAGGGGGAAAGAAAAAATAT
AAATTAAAACATATAGTATGGGCAAGCAGGGAGCTAGAACGATTCGCAGTTAATCCTGGCCTGTTAGAAA
CATCAGAAGGCTGTAGACAAATACTGGGACAGCTACAACCATCCCTTCAGACAGGATCAGAAGAACTTAG
ATCATTATATAATACAGTAGCAACCCTCTATTGTGTGCATCAAAGGATAGAGATAAAAGACACCAAGGAA
GCTTTAGACAAGATAGAGGAAGAGCAAAACAAAAGTAAGACCACCGCACAGCAAGCGGCCGCTGATCTTC
AGACCTGGAGGAGGAGATATGAGGGACAATTGGAGAAGTGAATTATATAAATATAAAGTAGTAAAAATTG
AACCATTAGGAGTAGCACCCACCAAGGCAAAGAGAAGAGTGGTGCAGAGAGAAAAAAGAGCAGTGGGAAT
AGGAGCTTTGTTCCTTGGGTTCTTGGGAGCAGCAGGAAGCACTATGGGCGCAGCGTCAATGACGCTGACG
GTACAGGCCAGACAATTATTGTCTGGTATAGTGCAGCAGCAGAACAATTTGCTGAGGGCTATTGAGGCGC
AACAGCATCTGTTGCAACTCACAGTCTGGGGCATCAAGCAGCTCCAGGCAAGAATCCTGGCTGTGGAAAG
ATACCTAAAGGATCAACAGCTCCTGGGGATTTGGGGTTGCTCTGGAAAACTCATTTGCACCACTGCTGTG
CCTTGGAATGCTAGTTGGAGTAATAAATCTCTGGAACAGATTTGGAATCACACGACCTGGATGGAGTGGG
ACAGAGAAATTAACAATTACACAAGCTTAATACACTCCTTAATTGAAGAATCGCAAAACCAGCAAGAAAA
GAATGAACAAGAATTATTGGAATTAGATAAATGGGCAAGTTTGTGGAATTGGTTTAACATAACAAATTGG
CTGTGGTATATAAAATTATTCATAATGATAGTAGGAGGCTTGGTAGGTTTAAGAATAGTTTTTGCTGTAC
TTTCTATAGTGAATAGAGTTAGGCAGGGATATTCACCATTATCGTTTCAGACCCACCTCCCAACCCCGAG
GGGACCCGACAGGCCCGAAGGAATAGAAGAAGAAGGTGGAGAGAGAGACAGAGACAGATCCATTCGATTA
GTGAACGGATCTCGACGGTATCGGTTAACTTTTAAAAGAAAAGGGGGGATTGGGGGGTACAGTGCAGGGG
AAAGAATAGTAGACATAATAGCAACAGACATACAAACTAAAGAATTACAAAAACAAATTACAAAAATTCA
AAATTTTATCGATTCTAGATTCGAGTTTACTCCCTATCAGTGATAGAGAACGTATGAAGAGTTTACTCCC
TATCAGTGATAGAGAACGTATGCAGACTTTACTCCCTATCAGTGATAGAGAACGTATAAGGAGTTTACTC
CCTATCAGTGATAGAGAACGTATGACCAGTTTACTCCCTATCAGTGATAGAGAACGTATCTACAGTTTAC
TCCCTATCAGTGATAGAGAACGTATATCCAGTTTACTCCCTATCAGTGATAGAGAACGTATAAGCTTTAG
GCGTGTACGGTGGGCGCCTATAAAAGCAGAGCTCGTTTAGTGAACCGTCAGATCGCCTGGAGCAATTCCA
CAACACTTTTGTCTTATACCAACTTTCCGTACCACTTCCTACCCTCGTAAAGTCGAGCTTGCGTTGGATC
CACCATGGTGAGCAAGGGCGAGGAGCTGTTCACCGGGGTGGTGCCCATCCTGGTCGAGCTGGACGGCGAC
GTAAACGGCCACAAGTTCAGCGTGTCTGGCGAGGGCGAGGGCGATGCCACCTACGGCAAGCTGACCCTGA
AGTTCATCTGCACCACCGGCAAGCTGCCCGTGCCCTGGCCCACCCTCGTGACCACCCTGACCTACGGCGT
GCAGTGCTTCAGCCGCTACCCCGACCACATGAAGCAGCACGACTTCTTCAAGTCCGCCATGCCCGAAGGC
TACGTCCAGGAGCGCACCATCTTCTTCAAGGACGACGGCAACTACAAGACCCGCGCCGAGGTGAAGTTCG
AGGGCGACACCCTGGTGAACCGCATCGAGCTGAAGGGCATCGACTTCAAGGAGGACGGCAACATCCTGGG
GCACAAGCTGGAGTACAACTACAACAGCCACAACGTCTATATCATGGCCGACAAGCAGAAGAACGGCATC
AAGGCGAACTTCAAGATCCGCCACAACATCGAGGACGGCAGCGTGCAGCTCGCCGACCACTACCAGCAGA
ACACCCCCATCGGCGACGGCCCCGTGCTGCTGCCCGACAACCACTACCTGAGCACCCAGTCCGCCCTGAG
CAAAGACCCCAACGAGAAGCGCGATCACATGGTCCTGCTGGAGTTCGTGACCGCCGCCGGGATCACTCTC
GGCATGGACGAGCTGTACAAGTAATGACGTACGGCGGCCGCCTCGACTAGGGATAACAGGGTAATTGTTT
GAATGAGGCTTCAGTACTTTACAGAATCGTTGCCTGCACATCTTGGAAACACTTGCTGGGATTACTTCGA
CTTCTTAACCCAACAGAAGGCTCGAGAAGGTATATTGCTGTTGACAGTGAGCGAGTACATTTGGAGAGTG
GCATTTAGTGAAGCCACAGATGTAAATGCCACTCTCCAAATGTACGTGCCTACTGCCTCGGACTTCAAGG
GGTCTAGAATTCGAGCAATTATTTTGTTTACTAAAACTGAATACCTTGCTATCTCTTTGATACATTTTTA
CAAAGCTGAATTAAAATGGTATAAATTAAATCACTTTTTTCAATTGACGCGTAATTCTACCGGGTAGGGG
AGGCGCTTTTCCCAAGGCAGTCTGGAGCATGCGCTTTAGCAGCCCCGCTGGGCACTTGGCGCTACACAAG
TGGCCTCTGGCCTCGCACACATTCCACATCCACCGGTAGGCGCCAACCGGCTCCGTTCTTTGGTGGCCCC
TTCGCGCCACCTTCTACTCCTCCCCTAGTCAGGAAGTTCCCCCCCGCCCCGCAGCTCGCGTCGTGCAGGA
CGTGACAAATGGAAGTAGCACGTCTCACTAGTCTCGTGCAGATGGACAGCACCGCTGAGCAATGGAAGCG
GGTAGGCCTTTGGGGCAGCGGCCAATAGCAGCTTTGCTCCTTCGCTTTCTGGGCTCAGAGGCTGGGAAGG
GGTGGGTCCGGGGGCGGGCTCAGGGGCGGGCTCAGGGGCGGGGCGGGCGCCCGAAGGTCCTCCGGAGGCC
CGGCATTCTGCACGCTTCAAAAGCGCACGTCTGCCGCGCTGTTCTCCTCTTCCTCATCTCCGGGCCTTTC
GACCTGCAGCCCAAGCTTACCATGACCGAGTACAAGCCCACGGTGCGCCTCGCCACCCGCGACGACGTCC
CCAGGGCCGTACGCACCCTCGCCGCCGCGTTCGCCGACTACCCCGCCACGCGCCACACCGTCGATCCGGA
CCGCCACATCGAGCGGGTCACCGAGCTGCAAGAACTCTTCCTCACGCGCGTCGGGCTCGACATCGGCAAG
GTGTGGGTCGCGGACGACGGCGCCGCGGTGGCGGTCTGGACCACGCCGGAGAGCGTCGAAGCGGGGGCGG
TGTTCGCCGAGATCGGCCCGCGCATGGCCGAGTTGAGCGGTTCCCGGCTGGCCGCGCAGCAACAGATGGA
AGGCCTCCTGGCGCCGCACCGGCCCAAGGAGCCCGCGTGGTTCCTGGCCACCGTCGGCGTCTCGCCCGAC
CACCAGGGCAAGGGTCTGGGCAGCGCCGTCGTGCTCCCCGGAGTGGAGGCGGCCGAGCGCGCCGGGGTGC
CCGCCTTCCTGGAGACCTCCGCGCCCCGCAACCTCCCCTTCTACGAGCGGCTCGGCTTCACCGTCACCGC
CGACGTCGAGGTGCCCGAAGGACCGCGCACCTGGTGCATGACCCGCAAGCCCGGTGCCTGACGCCCGCCC
CACGACCCGCAGCGCCCGACCGAAAGGAGCGCACGACCCCATGCATCCAATTCCGCCCCCCCCCCCTAAC
GTTACTGGCCGAAGCCGCTTGGAATAAGGCCGGTGTGCGTTTGTCTATATGTTATTTTCCACCATATTGC
CGTCTTTTGGCAATGTGAGGGCCCGGAAACCTGGCCCTGTCTTCTTGACGAGCATTCCTAGGGGTCTTTC
CCCTCTCGCCAAAGGAATGCAAGGTCTGTTGAATGTCGTGAAGGAAGCAGTTCCTCTGGAAGCTTCTTGA
AGACAAACAACGTCTGTAGCGACCCTTTGCAGGCAGCGGAACCCCCCACCTGGCGACAGGTGCCTCTGCG
GCCAAAAGCCACGTGTATAAGATACACCTGCAAAGGCGGCACAACCCCAGTGCCACGTTGTGAGTTGGAT
AGTTGTGGAAAGAGTCAAATGGCTCTCCTCAAGCGTATTCAACAAGGGGCTGAAGGATGCCCAGAAGGTA
CCCCATTGTATGGGATCTGATCTGGGGCCTCGGTGCACATGCTTTACATGTGTTTAGTCGAGGTTAAAAA
AACGTCTAGGCCCCCCGAACCACGGGGACGTGGTTTTCCTTTGAAAAACACGATGATAATATGGCCACAA
CCATGAGTAGACTGGACAAGAGCAAAGTCATAAACGGAGCTCTGGAATTACTCAATGGTGTCGGTATCGA
AGGCCTGACGACAAGGAAACTCGCTCAAAAGCTGGGAGTTGAGCAGCCTACCCTGTACTGGCACGTGAAG
AACAAGCGGGCCCTGCTCGATGCCCTGCCAATCGAGATGCTGGACAGGCATCATACCCACTTCTGCCCCC
TGGAAGGCGAGTCATGGCAAGACTTTCTGCGGAACAACGCCAAGTCATACCGCTGTGCTCTCCTCTCACA
TCGCGACGGGGCTAAAGTGCATCTCGGCACCCGCCCAACAGAGAAACAGTACGAAACCCTGGAAAATCAG
CTCGCGTTCCTGTGTCAGCAAGGCTTCTCCCTGGAGAACGCACTGTACGCTCTGTCCGCCGTGGGCCACT
TTACACTGGGCTGCGTATTGGAGGAACAGGAGCATCAAGTAGCAAAAGAGGAAAGAGAGACACCTACCAC
CGATTCTATGCCCCCACTTCTGAGACAAGCAATTGAGCTGTTCGACCGGCAGGGAGCCGAACCTGCCTTC
CTTTTCGGCCTGGAACTAATCATATGTGGCCTGGAGAAACAGCTAAAGTGCGAAAGCGGCGGGCCGACCG
ACGCCCTTGACGATTTTGACTTAGACATGCTCCCAGCCGATGCCCTTGACGACTTTGACCTTGATATGCT
GCCTGCTGACGCTCTTGACGATTTTGACCTTGACATGCTCCCCGGGTAATCCGGACTCGACCTGCAGCCA
AGCTTATCGAAACGCGTCTGGAACAATCAACCTCTGGATTACAAAATTTGTGAAAGATTGACTGGTATTC
TTAACTATGTTGCTCCTTTTACGCTATGTGGATACGCTGCTTTAATGCCTTTGTATCATGCTATTGCTTC
CCGTATGGCTTTCATTTTCTCCTCCTTGTATAAATCCTGGTTGCTGTCTCTTTATGAGGAGTTGTGGCCC
GTTGTCAGGCAACGTGGCGTGGTGTGCACTGTGTTTGCTGACGCAACCCCCACTGGTTGGGGCATTGCCA
CCACCTGTCAGCTCCTTTCCGGGACTTTCGCTTTCCCCCTCCCTATTGCCACGGCGGAACTCATCGCCGC
CTGCCTTGCCCGCTGCTGGACAGGGGCTCGGCTGTTGGGCACTGACAATTCCGTGGTGTTGTCGGGGAAG
CTGACGTCCTTTCCATGGCTGCTCGCCTGTGTTGCCACCTGGATTCTGCGCGGGACGTCCTTCTGCTACG
TCCCTTCGGCCCTCAATCCAGCGGACCTTCCTTCCCGCGGCCTGCTGCCGGCTCTGCGGCCTCTTCCGCG
TCTTCGCCTTCGCCCTCAGACGAGTCGGATCTCCCTTTGGGCCGCCTCCCCGCCTGGAATTAATTCTGCA
GTCGAGACCTAGAAAAACATGGAGCAATCACAAGTAGCAATACAGCAGCTACCAATGCTGATTGTGCCTG
GCTAGAAGCACAAGAGGAGGAGGAGGTGGGTTTTCCAGTCACACCTCAGGTACCTTTAAGACCAATGACT
TACAAGGCAGCTGTAGATCTTAGCCACTTTTTAAAAGAAAAGGGGGGACTGGAAGGGCTAATTCACTCCC
AACGAAGACAAGATCTGCTTTTTGCTTGTACTGGGTCTCTCTGGTTAGACCAGATCTGAGCCTGGGAGCT
CTCTGGCTAACTAGGGAACCCACTGCTTAAGCCTCAATAAAGCTTGCCTTGAGTGCTTCAAGTAGTGTGT
GCCCGTCTGTTGTGTGACTCTGGTAACTAGAGATCCCTCAGACCCTTTTAGTCAGTGTGGAAAATCTCTA
GCAGTAGTAGTTCATGTCATCTTATTATTCAGTATTTATAACTTGCAAAGAAATGAATATCAGAGAGTGA
GAGGAACTTGTTTATTGCAGCTTATAATGGTTACAAATAAAGCAATAGCATCACAAATTTCACAAATAAA
GCATTTTTTTCACTGCATTCTAGTTGTGGTTTGTCCAAACTCATCAATGTATCTTATCATGTCTGGCTCT
AGCTATCCCGCCCCTAACTCCGCCCATCCCGCCCCTAACTCCGCCCAGTTCCGCCCATTCTCCGCCCCAT
GGCTGACTAATTTTTTTTATTTATGCAGAGGCCGAGGCCGCCTCGGCCTCTGAGCTATTCCAGAAGTAGT
GAGGAGGCTTTTTTGGAGGCCTAGGGACGTACCCAATTCGCCCTATAGTGAGTCGTATTACGCGCGCTCA
CTGGCCGTCGTTTTACAACGTCGTGACTGGGAAAACCCTGGCGTTACCCAACTTAATCGCCTTGCAGCAC
ATCCCCCTTTCGCCAGCTGGCGTAATAGCGAAGAGGCCCGCACCGATCGCCCTTCCCAACAGTTGCGCAG
CCTGAATGGCGAATGGG
[124 nt withheld, positions 7928-8051]
C
[91 nt withheld, positions 8053-8143]
A
[49 nt withheld, positions 8145-8193]
CCTTTGACGTTGGAGTCCACGTTCTTT
[37 nt withheld, positions 8221-8257]
ACCCTATCTCGGTCTATTCTTTTGATTTATAAGGGATTTTGCCGATTTCGGCCTATTGGTTAAAAAATGA
GCTGATTTAACAAAAATTTAACGCGAATTTTAACAAAATATTAACGCTTACAATTTAGGTGGCACTTTTC
GGGGAAATGTGCGCGGAACCCCTATTTGTTTATTTTTCTAAATACATTCAAATATGTATCCGCTCATGAG
ACAATAACCCTGATAAATGCTTCAATAATATTGAAAAAGGAAGAGTATGAGTATTCAACATTTCCGTGTC
GCCCTTATTCCCTTTTTTGCGGCATTTTGCCTTCCTGTTTTTGCTCACCCAGAAACGCTGGTGAAAGTAA
AAGATGCTGAAGATCAGTTGGGTGCACGAGTGGGTTACATCGAACTGGATCTCAACAGCGGTAAGATCCT
TGAGAGTTTTCGCCCCGAAGAACGTTTTCCAATGATGAGCACTTTTAAAGTTCTGCTATGTGGCGCGGTA
TTATCCCGTATTGACGCCGGGCAAGAGCAACTCGGTCGCCGCATACACTATTCTCAGAATGACTTGGTTG
AGTACTCACCAGTCACAGAAAAGCATCTTACGGATGGCATGACAGTAAGAGAATTATGCAGTGCTGCCAT
AACCATGAGTGATAACACTGCGGCCAACTTACTTCTGACAACGATCGGAGGACCGAAGGAGCTAACCGCT
TTTTTGCACAACATGGGGGATCATGTAACTCGCCTTGATCGTTGGGAACCGGAGCTGAATGAAGCCATAC
CAAACGACGAGCGTGACACCACGATGCCTGTAGCAATGGCAACAACGTTGCGCAAACTATTAACTGGCGA
ACTACTTACTCTAGCTTCCCGGCAACAATTAATAGACTGGATGGAGGCGGATAAAGTTGCAGGACCACTT
CTGCGCTCGGCCCTTCCGGCTGGCTGGTTTATTGCTGATAAATCTGGAGCCGGTGAGCGTGGGTCTCGCG
GTATCATTGCAGCACTGGGGCCAGATGGTAAGCCCTCCCGTATCGTAGTTATCTACACGACGGGGAGTCA
GGCAACTATGGATGAACGAAATAGACAGATCGCTGAGATAGGTGCCTCACTGATTAAGCATTGGTAACTG
TCAGACCAAGTTTACTCATATATACTTTAGATTGATTTAAAACTTCATTTTTAATTTAAAAGGATCTAGG
TGAAGATCCTTTTTGATAATCTCATGACCAAAATCCCTTAACGTGAGTTTTCGTTCCACTGAGCGTCAGA
CCCCGTAGAAAAGATCAAAGGATCTTCTTGAGATCCTTTTTTTCTGCGCGTAATCTGCTGCTTGCAAACA
AAAAAACCACCGCTACCAGCGGTGGTTTGTTTGCCGGATCAAGAGCTACCAACTCTTTTTCCGAAGGTAA
CTGGCTTCAGCAGAGCGCAGATACCAAATACTGTTCTTCTAGTGTAGCCGTAGTTAGGCCACCACTTCAA
GAACTCTGTAGCACCGCCTACATACCTCGCTCTGCTAATCCTGTTACCAGTGGCTGCTGCCAGTGGCGAT
AAGTCGTGTCTTACCGGGTTGGACTCAAGACGATAGTTACCGGATAAGGCGCAGCGGTCGGGCTGAACGG
GGGGTTCGTGCACACAGCCCAGCTTGGAGCGAACGACCTACACCGAACTGAGATACCTACAGCGTGAGCT
ATGAGAAAGCGCCACGCTTCCCGAAGGGAGAAAGGCGGACAGGTATCCGGTAAGCGGCAGGGTCGGAACA
GGAGAGCGCACGAGGGAGCTTCCAGGGGGAAACGCCTGGTATCTTTATAGTCCTGTCGGGTTTCGCCACC
TCTGACTTGAGCGTCGATTTTTGTGATGCTCGTCAGGGGGGCGGAGCCTATGGAAAAACGCCAGCAACGC
GGCCTTTTTACGGTTCCTGGCCTTTTGCTGGCCTTTTGCTCACATGTTCTTTCCTGCGTTATCCCCTGAT
TCTGTGGATAACCGTATTACCGCCTTTGAGTGAGCTGATACCGCTCGCCGCAGCCG
